Addgene plasmid #87959: Pyb1301(JBEI-11629)
Purpose: (Empty Backbone) jStack yeast assembly into plant vectors, Level 2 pYB Vector, Hygro selection
Depositing lab: Dominique Loque. Depositing organization: Lawrence Berkeley National Laboratory. Publication: A robust gene-stacking method utilizing yeast assembly for plant synthetic biology. Shih PM, Vuu K, Mansoori N, Ayad L, Louie KB, Bowen BP, Northen TR, Loque D. Nat Commun. 2016 Oct 26;7:13215. doi: 10.1038/ncomms13215. PubMed 27782150.
Backbone
  Vector backbone: pYT1301
  Vector type: Synthetic Biology
Growth in bacteria
  Bacterial resistance: Kanamycin, 50 μg/mL
  Growth temperature: 37°C
  Growth strain: DH5alpha
  Copy number: Low Copy
Gene/Insert
  Gene/Insert name: None
Terms and licenses: Academic/Nonprofit Terms; Industry Terms: Not Available to Industry
How to cite: Pyb1301(JBEI-11629) was a gift from Dominique Loque (Addgene plasmid # 87959 ; http://n2t.net/addgene:87959 ; RRID:Addgene_87959)
