[The description below was written by a language model from this plasmid's Addgene catalogue record and pLannotate feature annotations shown in this document.]
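Description:
Pyb1301 (JBEI-11629) is an empty-backbone, Level 2 pYB destination vector from the jStack system, a gene-stacking method that uses homologous recombination in yeast to assemble multigene constructs directly into plant binary vectors. The catalogue lists its backbone as pYT1301 and its type as synthetic biology. At about 13.5 kb, it is a tri-host shuttle plasmid. A ColE1/pBR322-type ori with the bom mobilisation region supports propagation in E. coli, where it is recorded as low copy. The pVS1 oriV, together with RepA and the StaA stability protein, allows replication and stable maintenance in Agrobacterium. A CEN6/ARS element with a LEU2 marker under its own promoter gives stable, centromeric maintenance and leucine prototrophy selection in Saccharomyces cerevisiae. An aphA-3 kanamycin resistance gene located outside the T-DNA provides bacterial selection.

Between the nopaline-type left and right T-DNA border repeats lie two functional modules. Next to the left border is the plant selection cassette, in which an enhanced (duplicated-enhancer) CaMV 35S promoter drives hygromycin B phosphotransferase and is terminated by the CaMV poly(A) signal. This corresponds to the "Hygro selection" named in the record. Towards the right border, a yeast URA3 gene with its native promoter sits between an OCS terminator and a NOS terminator, alongside remnants of a lac region (a lacI fragment and a CAP site). URA3 is counterselectable with 5-FOA, so it plausibly acts as a placeholder that is replaced when stacked cassettes recombine in, although the record does not say this. No gene of interest is present. The vector is intended to receive assembled parts for subsequent Agrobacterium-mediated plant transformation.
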