Features (pLannotate 1.2.2; 24 found; start..end, strand, type, name):
    395..483     +  CDS            lacI (fragment): lac repressor; lacI; The lac repressor binds to the lac operator to inhibit transcription in E. coli. This inhibition can be relieved by adding lactose or isopropyl-β-D-thiogalactopyranoside (IPTG).
    496..517     +  protein_bind   CAP binding site: CAP binding activates transcription in the presence of cAMP. E. coli catabolite activator protein
    565..1272    -  terminator     OCS terminator: octopine synthase terminator
   1284..1499    +  promoter       URA3 promoter: S. cerevisiae URA3
   1500..2303    +  CDS            URA3: orotidine-5'-phosphate decarboxylase, required for uracil biosynthesis; S. cerevisiae URA3; yeast auxotrophic marker, counterselectable with 5-fluoroorotic acid (5-FOA)
   2388..2637    +  terminator     NOS terminator: nopaline synthase terminator and poly(A) signal
   2687..2711    +  misc_feature   RB T-DNA repeat: right border repeat from nopaline C58 T-DNA
   3051..3452    +  CDS            Y4CG_SINFN (fragment): Protein inferred from homology: Swiss-Prot protein existence level 3. From Sinorhizobium fredii (strain NBRC 101917 / NGR234).
   4012..4641    +  CDS            pVS1 StaA: stability protein from the Pseudomonas plasmid pVS1 (Heeb et al., 2000)
   5070..6143    +  CDS            pVS1 RepA: replication protein from the Pseudomonas plasmid pVS1 (Heeb et al., 2000)
   6209..6403    +  rep_origin     pVS1 oriV: origin of replication for the Pseudomonas plasmid pVS1 (Heeb et al., 2000)
   6606..6645    +  CDS            rop (fragment): Rop protein, which maintains plasmids at low copy number; rop
   6747..6887    +  misc_feature   bom: basis of mobility region from pBR322
   7073..7661    -  rep_origin     ori: high-copy-number ColE1/pMB1/pBR322/pUC origin of replication
   7700..7777    +  CDS            YO192_YEAST (fragment): Experimental evidence at protein level: Swiss-Prot protein existence level 1. From Saccharomyces cerevisiae (strain ATCC 204508 / S288c) (Baker's yeast).
   7917..8324    +  promoter       LEU2 promoter: S. cerevisiae LEU2
   8325..9416    +  CDS            LEU2: LEU3_YEAST - Experimental evidence at protein level: Swiss-Prot protein existence level 1. Catalyzes the oxidation of 3-carboxy-2-hydroxy-4- methylpentanoate (3-isopropylmalate) to 3-carboxy-4-methyl-2- oxopentanoate. The product decarboxylates to 4-methyl-2 oxopentanoate. From Saccharomyces cerevisiae (strain ATCC 204508 / S288c) (Baker's yeast).
   9781..9897    -  CDS            NFS1 (fragment): NFS1_YEAST - Also known as SPL1 From Saccharomyces cerevisiae (strain ATCC 204508 / S288c) (Baker's yeast).
   9902..10402   -  misc_feature   CEN/ARS: S. cerevisiae CEN6 centromere fused to an autonomously replicating sequence
  10499..11293   -  CDS            KanR: aminoglycoside phosphotransferase; aphA-3; confers resistance to kanamycin
  11718..11742   +  misc_feature   LB T-DNA repeat: left border repeat from nopaline C58 T-DNA
  11820..11994   -  polyA_signal   CaMV poly(A) signal: cauliflower mosaic virus polyadenylation signal
  12035..13060   -  CDS            HygR: hygromycin B phosphotransferase confers resistance to hygromycin
  13127..305     -  promoter       CaMV 35S promoter (enhanced) (across the origin): cauliflower mosaic virus 35S promoter with a duplicated enhancer region
>Addgene plasmid #87959 | Pyb1301(JBEI-11629) | addgene full sequence | sequence record 177671 | Addgene NGS Result
GACTGTATCTTTGATATTCTTGGAGTAGACGAGAGTGTCGTGCTCCACCATGTTCACATCAATCCACTTG
CTTTGAAGACGTGGTTGGAACGTCTTCTTTTTCCACGATGCTCCTCGTGGGTGGGGGTCCATCTTTGGGA
CCACTGTCGGCAGAGGCATCTTGAACGATAGCCTTTCCTTTATCGCAATGATGGCATTTGTAGGTGCCAC
CTTCCTTTTCTACTGTCCTTTTGATGAAGTGACAGATAGCTGGGCAATGGAATCCGAGGAGGTTTCCCGA
TATTACCCTTTGTTGAAAAGTCTCAATAGCCCTTTGGTCTTCTGAGACTGTATCTTTGATATTCTTGGAG
TAGACGAGAGTGTCGTGCTCCACCATGTTGGCAAGCTGCTCTAGCCAATACGCAAACCGCCTCTCCCCGC
GCGTTGGCCGATTCATTAATGCAGCTGGCACGACAGGTTTCCCGACTGGAAAGCGGGCAGTGAGCGCAAC
GCAATTAATGTGAGTTAGCTCACTCATTAGGCATCTAGTACGCGTCCTGCAGGCGCGCCGAGGGGATCGA
GCCCCTGCTGAGCCTCGACATGTTGTCGCAAAATTCGCCCTGGACCCGCCCAACGATTTGTCGTCACTGT
CAAGGTTTGACCTGCACTTCATTTGGGGCCCACATACACCAAAAAAATGCTGCATAATTCTCGGGGCAGC
AAGTCGGTTACCCGGCCGCCGTGCTGGACCGGGTTGAATGGTGCCCGTAACTTTCGGTAGAGCGGACGGC
CAATACTCAACTTCAAGGAATCTCACCCATGCGCGCCGGCGGGGAACCGGAGTTCCCTTCAGTGAGCGTT
ATTAGTTCGCCGCTCGGTGTGTCGTAGATACTAGCCCCTGGGGCACTTTTGAAATTTGAATAAGATTTAT
GTAATCAGTCTTTTAGGTTTGACCGGTTCTGCCGCTTTTTTTAAAATTGGATTTGTAATAATAAAACGCA
ATTGTTTGTTATTGTGGCGCTCTATCATAGATGTCGCTATAAACCTATTCAGCACAATATATTGTTTTCA
TTTTAATATTGTACATATAAGTAGTAGGGTACAATCAGTAAATTGAACGGAGAATATTATTCATAAAAAT
ACGATAGTAACGGGTGATATATTCATTAGAATGAACCGAAACCGGCGGTAAGGATCTGAGCTACACATGC
TCAGGTTTTTTACAACGTGCACAACAGAATTGAAAGCAAATATCATGCGATCATAGGCGTCTCGCATATC
TCATTAAAGCAGCACGTGAGCTTTTCAATTCATCATTTTTTTTTTATTCTTTTTTTTGATTTCGGTTTCC
TTGAAATTTTTTTGATTCGGTAATCTCCGAACAGAAGGAAGAACGAAGGAAGGAGCACAGACTTAGATTG
GTATATATACGCATATGTAGTGTTGAAGAAACATGAAATTGCCCAGTATTCTTAACCCAACTGCACAGAA
CAAAAACATGCAGGAAACGAAGATAAATCATGTCGAAAGCTACATATAAGGAACGTGCTGCTACTCATCC
TAGTCCTGTTGCTGCCAAGCTATTTAATATCATGCACGAAAAGCAAACAAACTTGTGTGCTTCATTGGAT
GTTCGTACCACCAAGGAATTACTGGAGTTAGTTGAAGCATTAGGTCCCAAAATTTGTTTACTAAAAACAC
ATGTGGATATCTTGACTGATTTTTCCATGGAGGGCACAGTTAAGCCGCTAAAGGCATTATCCGCCAAGTA
CAATTTTTTACTCTTCGAAGACAGAAAATTTGCTGACATTGGTAATACAGTCAAATTGCAGTACTCTGCG
GGTGTATACAGAATAGCAGAATGGGCAGACATTACGAATGCACACGGTGTGGTGGGCCCAGGTATTGTTA
GCGGTTTGAAGCAGGCGGCAGAAGAAGTAACAAAGGAACCTAGAGGCCTTTTGATGTTAGCAGAATTGTC
ATGCAAGGGCTCCCTATCTACTGGAGAATATACTAAGGGTACTGTTGACATTGCGAAGAGCGACAAAGAT
TTTGTTATCGGCTTTATTGCTCAAAGAGACATGGGTGGAAGAGATGAAGGTTACGATTGGTTGATTATGA
CACCCGGTGTGGGTTTAGATGACAAGGGAGACGCATTGGGTCAACAGTATAGAACCGTGGATGATGTGGT
CTCTACAGGATCTGACATTATTATTGTTGGAAGAGGACTATTTGCAAAGGGAAGGGATGCTAAGGTAGAG
GGTGAACGTTACAGAAAAGCAGGCTGGGAAGCATATTTGAGAAGATGCGGCCAGCAAAACTAAAAAACTG
TATTATAAGTAAATGCATGTATACTAAACTCACAAATTAGAGCTTCAATTTAATTATATCAGTTATTACC
CCACGTGCGTTCAAACATTTGGCAATAAAGTTTCTTAAGATTGAATCCTGTTGCCGGTCTTGCGATGATT
ATCATATAATTTCTGTTGAATTACGTTAAGCATGTAATAATTAACATGTAATGCATGACGTTATTTATGA
GATGGGTTTTTATGATTAGAGTCCCGCAATTATACATTTAATACGCGATAGAAAACAAAATATAGCGCGC
AAACTAGGATAAATTATCGCGCGCGGTGTCATCTATGTTACTAGATCGGGCCTGCAGGACGCGTGGCGCG
CCAGATCCAATTAAACTATCAGTGTTTGACAGGATATATTGGCGGGTAAACCTAAGAGAAAAGAGCGTTT
ATTAGAATAATCGGATATTTAAAAGGGCGTGAAAAGGTTTATCCGTTCGTCCATTTGTATGTGCATGCCA
ACCACAGGGTTCCCCTCGGGATCAAAGTACTTTGATCCAACCCCTCCGCTGCTATAGTGCAGTCGGCTTC
TGACGTTCAGTGCAGCCGTCTTCTGAAAACGACATGTCGCACAAGTCCTAAGTTACGCGACAGGCTGCCG
CCCTGCCCTTTTCCTGGCGTTTTCTTGTCGCGTGTTTTAGTCGCATAAAGTAGAATACTTGCGACTAGAA
CCGGAGACATTACGCCATGAACAAGAGCGCCGCCGCTGGCCTGCTGGGCTATGCCCGCGTCAGCACCGAC
GACCAGGACTTGACCAACCAACGGGCCGAACTGCACGCGGCCGGCTGCACCAAGCTGTTTTCCGAGAAGA
TCACCGGCACCAGGCGCGACCGCCCGGAGCTGGCCAGGATGCTTGACCACCTACGCCCTGGCGACGTTGT
GACAGTGACCAGGCTAGACCGCCTGGCCCGCAGCACCCGCGACCTACTGGACATTGCCGAGCGCATCCAG
GAGGCCGGCGCGGGCCTGCGTAGCCTGGCAGAGCCGTGGGCCGACACCACCACGCCGGCCGGCCGCATGG
TGTTGACCGTGTTCGCCGGCATTGCCGAGTTCGAGCGTTCCCTAATCATCGACCGCACCCGGAGCGGGCG
CGAGGCCGCCAAGGCCCGAGGCGTGAAGTTTGGCCCCCGCCCTACCCTCACCCCGGCACAGATCGCGCAC
GCCCGCGAGCTGATCGACCAGGAAGGCCGCACCGTGAAAGAGGCGGCTGCACTGCTTGGCGTGCATCGCT
CGACCCTGTACCGCGCACTTGAGCGCAGCGAGGAAGTGACGCCCACCGAGGCCAGGCGGCGCGGTGCCTT
CCGTGAGGACGCATTGACCGAGGCCGACGCCCTGGCGGCCGCCGAGAATGAACGCCAAGAGGAACAAGCA
TGAAACCGCACCAGGACGGCCAGGACGAACCGTTTTTCATTACCGAAGAGATCGAGGCGGAGATGATCGC
GGCCGGGTACGTGTTCGAGCCGCCCGCGCACGTCTCAACCGTGCGGCTGCATGAAATCCTGGCCGGTTTG
TCTGATGCCAAGCTGGCGGCCTGGCCGGCCAGCTTGGCCGCTGAAGAAACCGAGCGCCGCCGTCTAAAAA
GGTGATGTGTATTTGAGTAAAACAGCTTGCGTCATGCGGTCGCTGCGTATATGATGCGATGAGTAAATAA
ACAAATACGCAAGGGGAACGCATGAAGGTTATCGCTGTACTTAACCAGAAAGGCGGGTCAGGCAAGACGA
CCATCGCAACCCATCTAGCCCGCGCCCTGCAACTCGCCGGGGCCGATGTTCTGTTAGTCGATTCCGATCC
CCAGGGCAGTGCCCGCGATTGGGCGGCCGTGCGGGAAGATCAACCGCTAACCGTTGTCGGCATCGACCGC
CCGACGATTGACCGCGACGTGAAGGCCATCGGCCGGCGCGACTTCGTAGTGATCGACGGAGCGCCCCAGG
CGGCGGACTTGGCTGTGTCCGCGATCAAGGCAGCCGACTTCGTGCTGATTCCGGTGCAGCCAAGCCCTTA
CGACATATGGGCCACCGCCGACCTGGTGGAGCTGGTTAAGCAGCGCATTGAGGTCACGGATGGAAGGCTA
CAAGCGGCCTTTGTCGTGTCGCGGGCGATCAAAGGCACGCGCATCGGCGGTGAGGTTGCCGAGGCGCTGG
CCGGGTACGAGCTGCCCATTCTTGAGTCCCGTATCACGCAGCGCGTGAGCTACCCAGGCACTGCCGCCGC
CGGCACAACCGTTCTTGAATCAGAACCCGAGGGCGACGCTGCCCGCGAGGTCCAGGCGCTGGCCGCTGAA
ATTAAATCAAAACTCATTTGAGTTAATGAGGTAAAGAGAAAATGAGCAAAAGCACAAACACGCTAAGTGC
CGGCCGTCCGAGCGCACGCAGCAGCAAGGCTGCAACGTTGGCCAGCCTGGCAGACACGCCAGCCATGAAG
CGGGTCAACTTTCAGTTGCCGGCGGAGGATCACACCAAGCTGAAGATGTACGCGGTACGCCAAGGCAAGA
CCATTACCGAGCTGCTATCTGAATACATCGCGCAGCTACCAGAGTAAATGAGCAAATGAATAAATGAGTA
GATGAATTTTAGCGGCTAAAGGAGGCGGCATGGAAAATCAAGAACAACCAGGCACCGACGCCGTGGAATG
CCCCATGTGTGGAGGAACGGGCGGTTGGCCAGGCGTAAGCGGCTGGGTTGCCTGCCGGCCCTGCAATGGC
ACTGGAACCCCCAAGCCCGAGGAATCGGCGTGAGCGGTCGCAAACCATCCGGCCCGGTACAAATCGGCGC
GGCGCTGGGTGATGACCTGGTGGAGAAGTTGAAGGCCGCGCAGGCCGCCCAGCGGCAACGCATCGAGGCA
GAAGCACGCCCCGGTGAATCGTGGCAAGCGGCCGCTGATCGAATCCGCAAAGAATCCCGGCAACCGCCGG
CAGCCGGTGCGCCGTCGATTAGGAAGCCGCCCAAGGGCGACGAGCAACCAGATTTTTTCGTTCCGATGCT
CTATGACGTGGGCACCCGCGATAGTCGCAGCATCATGGACGTGGCCGTTTTCCGTCTGTCGAAGCGTGAC
CGACGAGCTGGCGAGGTGATCCGCTACGAGCTTCCAGACGGGCACGTAGAGGTTTCCGCAGGGCCGGCCG
GCATGGCCAGTGTGTGGGATTACGACCTGGTACTGATGGCGGTTTCCCATCTAACCGAATCCATGAACCG
ATACCGGGAAGGGAAGGGAGACAAGCCCGGCCGCGTGTTCCGTCCACACGTTGCGGACGTACTCAAGTTC
TGCCGGCGAGCCGATGGCGGAAAGCAGAAAGACGACCTGGTAGAAACCTGCATTCGGTTAAACACCACGC
ACGTTGCCATGCAGCGTACGAAGAAGGCCAAGAACGGCCGCCTGGTGACGGTATCCGAGGGTGAAGCCTT
GATTAGCCGCTACAAGATCGTAAAGAGCGAAACCGGGCGGCCGGAGTACATCGAGATCGAGCTAGCTGAT
TGGATGTACCGCGAGATCACAGAAGGCAAGAACCCGGACGTGCTGACGGTTCACCCCGATTACTTTTTGA
TCGATCCCGGCATCGGCCGTTTTCTCTACCGCCTGGCACGCCGCGCCGCAGGCAAGGCAGAAGCCAGATG
GTTGTTCAAGACGATCTACGAACGCAGTGGCAGCGCCGGAGAGTTCAAGAAGTTCTGTTTCACCGTGCGC
AAGCTGATCGGGTCAAATGACCTGCCGGAGTACGATTTGAAGGAGGAGGCGGGGCAGGCTGGCCCGATCC
TAGTCATGCGCTACCGCAACCTGATCGAGGGCGAAGCATCCGCCGGTTCCTAATGTACGGAGCAGATGCT
AGGGCAAATTGCCCTAGCAGGGGAAAAAGGTCGAAAAGGTCTCTTTCCTGTGGATAGCACGTACATTGGG
AACCCAAAGCCGTACATTGGGAACCGGAACCCGTACATTGGGAACCCAAAGCCGTACATTGGGAACCGGT
CACACATGTAAGTGACTGATATAAAAGAGAAAAAAGGCGATTTTTCCGCCTAAAACTCTTTAAAACTTAT
TAAAACTCTTAAAACCCGCCTGGCCTGTGCATAACTGTCTGGCCAGCGCACAGCCGAAGAGCTGCAAAAA
GCGCCTACCCTTCGGTCGCTGCGCTCCCTACGCCCCGCCGCTTCGCGTCGGCCTATCGCGGCCGCTGGCC
GCTCAAAAATGGCTGGCCTACGGCCAGGCAATCTACCAGGGCGCGGACAAGCCGCGCCGTCGCCACTCGA
CCGCCGGCGCCCACATCAAGGCACCCTGCCTCGCGCGTTTCGGTGATGACGGTGAAAACCTCTGACACAT
GCAGCTCCCGGAGACGGTCACAGCTTGTCTGTAAGCGGATGCCGGGAGCAGACAAGCCCGTCAGGGCGCG
TCAGCGGGTGTTGGCGGGTGTCGGGGCGCAGCCATGACCCAGTCACGTAGCGATAGCGGAGTGTATACTG
GCTTAACTATGCGGCATCAGAGCAGATTGTACTGAGAGTGCACCATATGCGGTGTGAAATACCGCACAGA
TGCGTAAGGAGAAAATACCGCATCAGGCGCTCTTCCGCTTCCTCGCTCACTGACTCGCTGCGCTCGGTCG
TTCGGCTGCGGCGAGCGGTATCAGCTCACTCAAAGGCGGTAATACGGTTATCCACAGAATCAGGGGATAA
CGCAGGAAAGAACATGTGAGCAAAAGGCCAGCAAAAGGCCAGGAACCGTAAAAAGGCCGCGTTGCTGGCG
TTTTTCCATAGGCTCCGCCCCCCTGACGAGCATCACAAAAATCGACGCTCAAGTCAGAGGTGGCGAAACC
CGACAGGACTATAAAGATACCAGGCGTTTCCCCCTGGAAGCTCCCTCGTGCGCTCTCCTGTTCCGACCCT
GCCGCTTACCGGATACCTGTCCGCCTTTCTCCCTTCGGGAAGCGTGGCGCTTTCTCATAGCTCACGCTGT
AGGTATCTCAGTTCGGTGTAGGTCGTTCGCTCCAAGCTGGGCTGTGTGCACGAACCCCCCGTTCAGCCCG
ACCGCTGCGCCTTATCCGGTAACTATCGTCTTGAGTCCAACCCGGTAAGACACGACTTATCGCCACTGGC
AGCAGCCACTGGTAACAGGATTAGCAGAGCGAGGTATGTAGGCGGTGCTACAGAGTTCTTGAAGTGGTGG
CCTAACTACGGCTACACTAGAAGGACAGTATTTGGTATCTGCGCTCTGCTGAAGCCAGTTACCTTCGGAA
AAAGAGTTGGTAGCTCTTGATCCGGCAAACAAACCACCGCTGGTAGCGGTGGTTTTTTTGTTTGCAAGCA
GCAGATTACGCGCAGAAAAAAAGGATCTCAAGAACAATTCCGACCGTCGAGGAGAACTTCTAGTATATCT
ACATACCTAATATTATTGCCTTATTAAAAATGGAATCCCAACAATTACATCAAAATCCACATTCTCTTCA
AAATCAATTGTCCTGTACTTCCTTGTTCATGTGTGTTCAAAAACGTTATATTTATAGGATAATTATACTC
TATTTCTCAACAAGTAATTGGTTGTTTGGCCGAGCGGTCTAAGGCGCCTGATTCAAGAAATATCTTGACC
GCAGTTAACTGTGGGAATACTCAGGTATCGTAAGATGCAAGAGTTCGAATCTCTTAGCAACCATTATTTT
TTTCCTCAACATAACGAGAACACACAGGGGCGCTATCGCACAGAATCAAATTCGATGACTGGAAATTTTT
TGTTAATTTCAGAGGTCGCCTGACGCATATACCTTTTTCAACTGAAAAATTGGGAGAAAAAGGAAAGGTG
AGAGCGCCGGAACCGGCTTTTCATATAGAATAGAGAAGCGTTCATGACTAAATGCTTGCATCACAATACT
TGAAGTTGACAATATTATTTAAGGACCTATTGTTTTTTCCAATAGGTGGTTAGCAATCGTCTTACTTTCT
AACTTTTCTTACCTTTTACATTTCAGCAATATATATATATATATTTCAAGGATATACCATTCTAATGTCT
GCCCCTAAGAAGATCGTCGTTTTGCCAGGTGACCACGTTGGTCAAGAAATCACAGCCGAAGCCATTAAGG
TTCTTAAAGCTATTTCTGATGTTCGTTCCAATGTCAAGTTCGATTTCGAAAATCATTTAATTGGTGGTGC
TGCTATCGATGCTACAGGTGTTCCACTTCCAGATGAGGCGCTGGAAGCCTCCAAGAAGGCTGATGCCGTT
TTGTTAGGTGCTGTGGGTGGTCCTAAATGGGGAACCGGTAGTGTTAGACCTGAACAAGGTTTACTAAAAA
TCCGTAAAGAACTTCAATTGTACGCCAACTTAAGACCATGTAACTTTGCATCCGACTCTCTTTTAGACTT
ATCTCCAATCAAGCCACAATTTGCTAAAGGTACTGACTTCGTTGTTGTCAGAGAATTAGTGGGAGGTATT
TACTTTGGTAAGAGAAAGGAAGACGATGGTGATGGTGTCGCTTGGGATAGTGAACAATACACCGTTCCAG
AAGTGCAAAGAATCACAAGAATGGCCGCTTTCATGGCCCTACAACATGAGCCACCATTGCCTATTTGGTC
CTTGGATAAAGCTAATGTTTTGGCCTCTTCAAGATTATGGAGAAAAACTGTGGAGGAAACCATCAAGAAC
GAATTTCCTACATTGAAGGTTCAACATCAATTGATTGATTCTGCCGCCATGATCCTAGTTAAGAACCCAA
CCCACCTAAATGGTATTATAATCACCAGCAACATGTTTGGTGATATCATCTCCGATGAAGCCTCCGTTAT
CCCAGGTTCCTTGGGTTTGTTGCCATCTGCGTCCTTGGCCTCTTTGCCAGACAAGAACACCGCATTTGGT
TTGTACGAACCATGCCACGGTTCTGCTCCAGATTTGCCAAAGAATAAGGTCAACCCTATCGCCACTATCT
TGTCTGCTGCAATGATGTTGAAATTGTCATTGAACTTGCCTGAAGAAGGTAAGGCCATTGAAGATGCAGT
TAAAAAGGTTTTGGATGCAGGTATCAGAACTGGTGATTTAGGTGGTTCCAACAGTACCACCGAAGTCGGT
GATGCTGTCGCCGAAGAAGTTAAGAAAATCCTTGCTTAAAAAGATTCTCTTTTTTTATGATATTTGTACA
TAAACTTTATAAATGAAATTCATAATAGAAACGACACGAAATTACAAAATGGAATATGTTCATAGGGTAG
ACGAAACTATATACGCAATCTACATACATTTATCAAGAAGGAGAAAAAGGAGGATGTAAAGGAATACAGG
TAAGCAAATTGATACTAATGGCTCAACGTGATAAGGAAAAAGAATTGCACTTTAACATTAATATTGACAA
GGAGGAGGGCACCACACAAAAAGTTAGGTGTAACAGAAAATCATGAAACTATGATTCCTAATTTATATAT
TGGAGGATTTTCTCTAAAAAAAAAAAAATACAACAAATAAAAAACACTCAATGACCTGACCATTTGATGG
AGTTTAAGTCAATACCTTCTTGAACCATTTCCCATAATGGTGAAAGTTCCCTCAAGAATTTTACTCTGTC
AGAAACGGCCTTAACGACGTAGTCGATGACGGATCGCTTGCCTGTAACTTACACGCGCCTCGTATCTTTT
AATGATGGAATAATTTGGGAATTTACTCTGTGTTTATTTATTTTTATGTTTTGTATTTGGATTTTAGAAA
GTAAATAAAGAAGGTAGAAGAGTTACGGAATGAAGAAAAAAAAATAAACAAAGGTTTAAAAAATTTCAAC
AAAAAGCGTACTTTACATATATATTTATTAGACAAGAAAAGCAGATTAAATAGATATACATTCGATTAAC
GATAAGTAAAATGTAAAATCACAGGATTTTCGTGTGTGGTCTTCTACACAGACAAGATGAAACAATTCGG
CATTAATACCTGAGAGCAGGAAGAGCAAGATAAAAGGTAGTATTTGTTGGCGATCCCCCTAGAGTCTTTT
ACATCTTCGGAAAACAAAAACTATTTTTTCTTTAATTTCTTTTTTTACTTTCTATTTTTAATTTATATAT
TTATATTAAAAAATTTAAATTATAATTATTTTTATAGCACGTCATCTGCGAGCTCGATCCTTTGATCTTT
TCTACGGGGTCTGACGCTCAGTGGAACGAAAACTCACGTTAAGGGATTTTGGTCATGCATTCTAGGTACT
AAAACAATTCATCCAGTAAAATATAATATTTTATTTTCTCCCAATCAGGCTTGATCCCCAGTAAGTCAAA
AAATAGCTCGACATACTGTTCTTCCCCGATATCCTCCCTGATCGACCGGACGCAGAAGGCAATGTCATAC
CACTTGTCCGCCCTGCCGCTTCTCCCAAGATCAATAAAGCCACTTACTTTGCCATCTTTCACAAAGATGT
TGCTGTCTCCCAGGTCGCCGTGGGAAAAGACAAGTTCCTCTTCGGGCTTTTCCGTCTTTAAAAAATCATA
CAGCTCGCGCGGATCTTTAAATGGAGTGTCTTCTTCCCAGTTTTCGCAATCCACATCGGCCAGATCGTTA
TTCAGTAAGTAATCCAATTCGGCTAAGCGGCTGTCTAAGCTATTCGTATAGGGACAATCCGATATGTCGA
TGGAGTGAAAGAGCCTGATGCACTCCGCATACAGCTCGATAATCTTTTCAGGGCTTTGTTCATCTTCATA
CTCTTCCGAGCAAAGGACGCCATCGGCCTCACTCATGAGCAGATTGCTCCAGCCATCATGCCGTTCAAAG
TGCAGGACCTTTGGAACAGGCAGCTTTCCTTCCAGCCATAGCATCATGTCCTTTTCCCGTTCCACATCAT
AGGTGGTCCCTTTATACCGGCTGTCCGTCATTTTTAAATATAGGTTTTCATTTTCTCCCACCAGCTTATA
TACCTTAGCAGGAGACATTCCTTCCGTATCTTTTACGCAGCGGTATTTTTCGATCAGTTTTTTCAATTCC
GGTGATATTCTCATTTTAGCCATTTATTATTTCCTTCCTCTTTTCTACAGTATTTAAAGATACCCCAAGA
AGCTAATTATAACAAGACGAACTCCAATTCACTGTTCCTTGCATTCTAAAACCTTAAATACCAGAAAACA
GCTTTTTCAAAGTTGTTTTCAAAGTTGGCGTATAACATAGTATCGACGGAGCCGATTTTGAAACCGCGGT
GATCACAGGCAGCAACGCTCTGTCATCGTTACAATCAACATGCTACCCTCCGCGAGATCATCCGTGTTTC
AAACCCGGCAGCTTAGTTGCCGTTCTTCCGAATAGCATCGGTAACATGAGCAAAGTCTGCCGCCTTACAA
CGGCTCTCCCGCTGACGCCGTCCCGGACTGATGGGCTGCCTGTATCGAGTGGTGATTTTGTGCCGAGCTG
CCGGTCGGGGAGCTGTTGGCTGGCTGGTGGCAGGATATATTGTGGTGTAAACAAATTGACGCTTAGACAA
CTTAATAACACATTGCGGACGTTTTTAATGTACTGAATTAACGCCGAATTAATTCGGGGGATCTGGATTT
TAGTACTGGATTTTGGTTTTAGGAATTAGAAATTTTATTGATAGAAGTATTTTACAAATACAAATACATA
CTAAGGGTTTCTTATATGCTCAACACATGAGCGAAACCCTATAGGAACCCTAATTCCCTTATCTGGGAAC
TACTCACACATTATTATGGAGAAACTCGAGCTTGTCGATCGACAGATCCCGGTCGGCATCTACTCTATTT
CTTTGCCCTCGGACGAGTGCTGGGGCGTCGGTTTCCACTATCGGCGAGTACTTCTACACAGCCATCGGTC
CAGACGGCCGCGCTTCTGCGGGCGATTTGTGTACGCCCGACAGTCCCGGCTCCGGATCGGACGATTGCGT
CGCATCGACCCTGCGCCCAAGCTGCATCATCGAAATTGCCGTCAACCAAGCTCTGATAGAGTTGGTCAAG
ACCAATGCGGAGCATATACGCCCGGAGTCGTGGCGATCCTGCAAGCTCCGGATGCCTCCGCTCGAAGTAG
CGCGTCTGCTGCTCCATACAAGCCAACCACGGCCTCCAGAAGAAGATGTTGGCGACCTCGTATTGGGAAT
CCCCGAACATCGCCTCGCTCCAGTCAATGACCGCTGTTATGCGGCCATTGTCCGTCAGGACATTGTTGGA
GCCGAAATCCGCGTGCACGAGGTGCCGGACTTCGGGGCAGTCCTCGGCCCAAAGCATCAGCTCATCGAGA
GCCTGCGCGACGGACGCACTGACGGTGTCGTCCATCACAGTTTGCCAGTGATACACATGGGGATCAGCAA
TCGCGCATATGAAATCACGCCATGTAGTGTATTGACCGATTCCTTGCGGTCCGAATGGGCCGAACCCGCT
CGTCTGGCTAAGATCGGCCGCAGCGATCGCATCCATAGCCTCCGCGACCGGTTGTAGAACAGCGGGCAGT
TCGGTTTCAGGCAGGTCTTGCAACGTGACACCCTGTGAACGGCGGGAGATGCAATAGGTCAGGCTCTCGC
TAAACTCCCCAATGTCAAGCACTTCCGGAATCGGGAGCGCGGCCGATGCAAAGTGCCGATAAACATAACG
ATCTTTGTAGAAACCATCGGCGCAGCTATTTACCCGCAGGACATATCCACGCCCTCCTACATCGAAGCTG
AAAGCACGAGATTCTTCGCCCTCCGAGAGCTGCATCAGGTCGGAGACGCTGTCGAACTTTTCGATCAGAA
ACTTCTCGACAGACGTCGCGGTGAGTTCAGGCTTTTTCATATCTCATTGCCCCCCGGATCTGCGAAAGCT
CGAGAGAGATAGATTTGTAGAGAGAGACTGGTGATTTCAGCGTGTCCTCTCCAAATGAAATGAACTTCCT
TATATAGAGGAAGGGTCTTGCGAAGGATAGTGGGATTGTGCGTCATCCCTTACGTCAGTGGAGATATCAC
ATCAATCCACTTGCTTTGAAGACGTGGTTGGAACGTCTTCTTTTTCCACGATGCTCCTCGTGGGTGGGGG
TCCATCTTTGGGACCACTGTCGGCAGAGGCATCTTGAACGATAGCCTTTCCTTTATCGCAATGATGGCAT
TTGTAGGTGCCACCTTCCTTTTCTACTGTCCTTTTGATGAAGTGACAGATAGCTGGGCAATGGAATCCGA
GGAGGTTTCCCGATATTACCCTTTGTTGAAAAGTCTCAATAGCCCTTTGGTCTTCTGA
